Addgene plasmid #15612: TgDeltaMOR23-GFP
Depositing lab: Peter Mombaerts. Depositing organization: Rockefeller University. Publication: Homeodomain binding motifs modulate the probability of odorant receptor gene choice in transgenic mice. Vassalli A, Feinstein P, Mombaerts P. Mol Cell Neurosci. 2011 Feb;46(2):381-96. Epub 2010 Nov 26. 10.1016/j.mcn.2010.11.001 PubMed 21111823.
Backbone
  Vector backbone: pBS
  Backbone size w/o insert (bp): 3000
  Vector type: high copy number
Growth in bacteria
  Bacterial resistance: Ampicillin, 100 μg/mL
  Growth temperature: 37°C
  Growth strain: DH5alpha
  Copy number: High Copy
Gene/Insert
  Gene/Insert name: TgΔMOR23-IRES-tauGFP
  Species: M. musculus (mouse)
  Insert size (bp): 7500
  Cloning method: Restriction Enzyme; 5′ cloning site SacI (unknown if destroyed); 3′ cloning site NheI (unknown if destroyed)
  Sequencing primers: 5′ M13; 3′ Reverse
Terms and licenses: Academic/Nonprofit Terms; Industry Terms: Not Available to Industry
How to cite: TgDeltaMOR23-GFP was a gift from Peter Mombaerts (Addgene plasmid # 15612 ; http://n2t.net/addgene:15612 ; RRID:Addgene_15612)
