[The description below was written by a language model from this plasmid's Addgene catalogue record.]
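Description:
TgDeltaMOR23-GFP is a mouse transgene construct carried in a pBS (pBluescript-type) high-copy bacterial cloning vector of about 3 kb. It is propagated in E. coli under ampicillin selection. The backbone serves only for maintenance and amplification of the insert. The record lists no eukaryotic selection marker or viral element, and no feature table is provided, so the detailed layout of the plasmid cannot be confirmed beyond the catalogue fields.

The roughly 7.5 kb insert, named TgΔMOR23-IRES-tauGFP, is of mouse origin and was cloned between SacI and NheI sites; the record does not say whether these sites survived cloning. The name indicates a version of a transgene based on the MOR23 odorant receptor gene that carries a deletion (Δ), followed by an internal ribosome entry site and a tau-GFP reporter. An IRES allows a second open reading frame to be translated from the same transcript, so cells that express the receptor transgene would also produce the reporter. Fusing GFP to the microtubule-associated protein tau typically directs fluorescence into axons, which lets the projections of expressing neurons be seen as well as their cell bodies. The record does not state what is deleted in the Δ version, nor does it name the promoter, although such transgenes generally rely on the receptor gene's own flanking regulatory sequence.

The associated publication concerns how homeodomain binding motifs modulate the probability of odorant receptor gene choice in transgenic mice. This suggests the construct was used to generate transgenic mice in which the number of GFP-labelled olfactory sensory neurons reports how often the modified transgene is chosen for expression.
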