>Addgene plasmid #15612 | TgDeltaMOR23-GFP | addgene partial sequence | sequence record 22037 | 15612 with M13F
TGGAGCTGTTCAACGAGCTCATGTGTCTAGTTGCATATGTAACACAGGGTTGCCTAGTTGGCCATCAATG
GGAGGAGAGGCCCTTGGTCTTGTGAAGGTTCTATGCCCAATATAGGGGAATGCCAGGGCCAGGAAGTGGG
AGTGGGTGTGTTGGGAAGCAGGTCATTGGGAGGGTATAGGGGACTTTTGGACAGGAAACTAGGAAAGGGG
ATAGTATTTGAAATGTAAACGAAGATAATATCTAATACAAAATTAAATTAAAAAAGAAGAAAACTGATGC
ACAACATCTTCAGAAACTTCTGAAAGAAGGGAAGAAAGAAACACCTGGGAAGCAGCCTCTGGGGAATCCC
AAAATGTCACCCCCTGAGATAAGTAAAAACCCCTGTTTTTAATAAAATCCCCTGGTATCTATTTGTGACA
CGACTTTTCTGGTTCCCCTGAGATACCAAGGGAGCTGTGAAGAAAGGAGAGCC
